>Addgene plasmid #79704 | CSK22_HUMAN_D0 | depositor partial sequence | sequence record 149026 | Sequence of gene (CSK22_HUMAN) inserted into backbone.
ATGCCCGGCCCGGCCGCGGGCAGCAGGGCCCGGGTCTACGCCGAGGTGAACAGTCTGAGGAGCCGCGAGT
ACTGGGACTACGAGGCTCACGTCCCGAGCTGGGGTAATCAAGATGATTACCAACTGGTTCGAAAACTTGG
TCGGGGAAAATATAGTGAAGTATTTGAGGCCATTAATATCACCAACAATGAGAGAGTGGTTGTAAAAATC
CTGAAGCCAGTGAAGAAAAAGAAGATAAAACGAGAGGTTAAGATTCTGGAGAACCTTCGTGGTGGAACAA
ATATCATTAAGCTGATTGACACTGTAAAGGACCCCGTGTCAAAGACACCAGCTTTGGTATTTGAATATAT
CAATAATACAGATTTTAAGCAACTCTACCAGATCCTGACAGACTTTGATATCCGGTTTTATATGTATGAA
CTACTTAAAGCTCTGGATTACTGCCACAGCAAGGGAATCATGCACAGGGATGTGAAACCTCACAATGTCA
TGATAGATCACCAACAGAAAAAGCTGCGACTGATAGATTGGGGTCTGGCAGAATTCTATCATCCTGCTCA
GGAGTACAATGTTCGTGTAGCCTCAAGGTACTTCAAGGGACCAGAGCTCCTCGTGGACTATCAGATGTAT
GATTATAGCTTGGACATGTGGAGTTTGGGCTGTATGTTAGCAAGCATGATCTTTCGAAGGGAACCATTCT
TCCATGGACAGGACAACTATGACCAGCTTGTTCGCATTGCCAAGGTTCTGGGTACAGAAGAACTGTATGG
GTATCTGAAGAAGTATCACATAGACCTAGATCCACACTTCAACGATATCCTGGGACAACATTCACGGAAA
CGCTGGGAAAACTTTATCCATAGTGAGAACAGACACCTTGTCAGCCCTGAGGCCCTAGATCTTCTGGACA
AACTTCTGCGATACGACCATCAACAGAGACTGACTGCCAAAGAGGCCATGGAGCACCCATACTTCTACCC
TGTGGTGAAGGAGCAGTCCCAG
