>Addgene plasmid #79704 | CSK22_HUMAN_D0 | addgene partial sequence | sequence record 156451 | T7 5'-TAATACGACTCACTATAGGG-3'
AGCGGCCGCCCTGCAGGACTCGAGTTCTAGAAATAATTTTGTTTAACTTTAAGAAGGAGATATACATATG
AAATCTTCTCACCATCACCATCACCATCACCATCACCATGAAAACCTGTACTTCCAATCCAATGCAATGC
CCGGCCCGGCCGCGGGCAGCAGGGCCCGGGTCTACGCCGAGGTGAACAGTCTGAGGAGCCGCGAGTACTG
GGACTACGAGGCTCACGTCCCGAGCTGGGGTAATCAAGATGATTACCAACTGGTTCGAAAACTTGGTCGG
GGAAAATATAGTGAAGTATTTGAGGCCATTAATATCACCAACAATGAGAGAGTGGTTGTAAAAATCCTGA
AGCCAGTGAAGAAAAAGAAGATAAAACGAGAGGTTAAGATTCTGGAGAACCTTCGTGGTGGAACAAATAT
CATTAAGCTGATTGACACTGTAAAGGACCCCGTGTCAAAGACACCAGCTTTGGTATTTGAATATATCAAT
AATACAGATTTTAAGCAACTCTACCAGATCCTGACAGACTTTGATATCCGGTTTTATATGTATGAACTAC
TTAAAGCTCTGGATTACTGCCACAGCAAGGGAATCATGCACAGGGATGTGAAACCTCACAATGTCATGAT
AGATCACCAACAGAAAAAGCTGCGACTGATAGATTGGGGTCTGGCAGAATTCTATCATCCTGCTCAGGAG
TACAATGTTCGTGTAGCCTCAAGGTACTTCA
