>Addgene plasmid #79704 | CSK22_HUMAN_D0 | addgene partial sequence | sequence record 156452 | T7term 5'-GCTAGTTATTGCTCAGCGG-3'
GTTAGCAGCCGGATCAGCGCGCACGCGTGGTACCGGCCGGCCACCAGGTGGCGCGCCGCGATCGCGGATC
CGTTATCCACTTCCAATGTTATTACTGGGACTGCTCCTTCACCACAGGGTAGAAGTATGGGTGCTCCATG
GCCTCTTTGGCAGTCAGTCTCTGTTGATGGTCGTATCGCAGAAGTTTGTCCAGAAGATCTAGGGCCTCAG
GGCTGACAAGGTGTCTGTTCTCACTATGGATAAAGTTTTCCCAGCGTTTCCGTGAATGTTGTCCCAGGAT
ATCGTTGAAGTGTGGATCTAGGTCTATGTGATACTTCTTCAGATACCCATACAGTTCTTCTGTACCCAGA
ACCTTGGCAATGCGAACAAGCTGGTCATAGTTGTCCTGTCCATGGAAGAATGGTTCCCTTCGAAAGATCA
TGCTTGCTAACATACAGCCCAAACTCCACATGTCCAAGCTATAATCATACATCTGATAGTCCACGAGGAG
CTCTGGTCCCTTGAAGTACCTTGAGGCTACACGAACATTGTACTCCTGAGCAGGATGATAGAATTCTGCC
AGACCCCAATCTATCAGTCGCAGCTTTTTCTGTTGGTGATCTATCATGACATTGTGAGGTTTCACATCCC
TGTGCATGATTCCCTTGCTGTGGCAGTAATCCAGAGCTTTAAGTAGTTCATACATATAAAACCGGATATC
AAAGTCTGTCAGGATCTGGTAGAGTTGCTTAAAATCTGTATTATTGATATATTCAAATACCAAAGCTGGT
GTCTTTGACACGG
