[The description below was written by a language model from this plasmid's Addgene catalogue record.]
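Description:
CSK22_HUMAN_D0 is a bacterial expression plasmid built on the pET His10 TEV LIC cloning vector (2B-T-10), a pET-family backbone designed for ligation-independent cloning. It is maintained in E. coli as a low-copy plasmid under ampicillin selection, with a standard cloning strain used for propagation. The record includes no feature table, so the origin of replication, terminator and any other backbone elements are not itemised here.

The insert is the kinase domain of human CSK22, the product of the CSNK2A2 gene, also known as the casein kinase 2 alpha-prime catalytic subunit. The exact residue boundaries of the domain are not stated. Expression is driven by a T7 promoter, so protein production needs a host that supplies T7 RNA polymerase. The backbone contributes an N-terminal ten-histidine tag followed by a TEV protease recognition site. This allows capture of the fusion protein by immobilised metal affinity chromatography, after which the tag can be removed by TEV cleavage.

The construct belongs to an open library of human kinase domain constructs assembled for automated bacterial expression. It is intended to be co-expressed with the Lambda phosphatase vector that accompanies the set, and a YopH phosphatase vector is also available in the collection. According to the record, phosphatase co-expression enhances kinase expression in bacteria. Typical use is therefore recombinant production and purification of the CSNK2A2 catalytic domain.
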