Addgene plasmid #79704: CSK22_HUMAN_D0
Purpose: This plasmid encodes the kinase domain of CSK22. Intended for co-expression with Lambda Phosphatase that accompanies this set to enhance bacterial kinase expression.
Depositing lab: John Chodera & Nicholas Levinson & Markus Seeliger. Depositing organization: Memorial Sloan-Kettering Cancer Center. Publication: An open library of human kinase domain constructs for automated bacterial expression. Albanese SK, Parton DL, Isik M, Rodriguez-Laureano L, Hanson SM, Behr JM, Gradia S, Jeans C, Levinson NM, Seeliger MA, Chodera JD. Biochemistry. 2018 Jul 13. doi: 10.1021/acs.biochem.7b01081. PubMed 30004690.
Backbone
  Vector backbone: pET His10 TEV LIC cloning vector (2B-T-10)
  Backbone manufacturer: Scott Gradia (Addgene plasmid # 78173)
  Vector type: Bacterial Expression
Growth in bacteria
  Bacterial resistance: Ampicillin, 100 μg/mL
  Growth temperature: 37°C
  Growth strain: DH5alpha
  Copy number: Low Copy
Gene/Insert
  Gene/Insert name: CSK22 (alt name: CSNK2A2)
  Species: H. sapiens (human)
  Entrez Gene: CSNK2A2 (a.k.a. CK2A2, CK2alpha', CSNK2A1)
  Promoter: T7
  Tag / fusion protein: His10-TEV (N terminal on backbone)
  Cloning method: Ligation Independent Cloning
  Sequencing primers: 5′ T7; 3′ T7 reverse
Terms and licenses: Academic/Nonprofit Terms; Industry Terms: Not Available to Industry
Depositor comments: This plasmid was generated as part of an open library of human kinase domain constructs for automated bacterial expression. The work can be found here doi: http://dx.doi.org/10.1101/038711 The lambda phosphatase expression vector can be found at https://www.addgene.org/79748/ The YopH Phosphatase expression vector can be found at https://www.addgene.org/79749/
How to cite: CSK22_HUMAN_D0 was a gift from John Chodera & Nicholas Levinson & Markus Seeliger (Addgene plasmid # 79704 ; http://n2t.net/addgene:79704 ; RRID:Addgene_79704)
